Addgene plasmid #108965: pDJSVT86
Purpose: (Empty Backbone) Express periplasmic, outer membrane, or secreted proteins in E. coli - OmpA signal and 6His tag
Depositing lab: Daniel Slade. Depositing organization: Virginia Polytechnic Institute and State University. Publication: A chemical and biological toolbox for Type Vd secretion: Characterization of the phospholipase A1 autotransporter FplA from Fusobacterium nucleatum. Casasanta MA, Yoo CC, Smith HB, Duncan AJ, Cochrane K, Varano AC, Allen-Vercoe E, Slade DJ. J Biol Chem. 2017 Dec 8;292(49):20240-20254. doi: 10.1074/jbc.M117.819144. Epub 2017 Oct 11. PubMed 29021252.
Backbone
  Vector backbone: pET-16b
  Backbone manufacturer: EMD Millipore
  Backbone size (bp): 5711
  Modifications to backbone: Removed DNA between NcoI and XhoI sites and replaced with a new sequence.
  Vector type: Bacterial Expression
  Promoter: T7
  Tag / fusion protein: OmpA 1-27, 6His (N terminal on backbone)
Growth in bacteria
  Bacterial resistance: Ampicillin, 100 μg/mL
  Growth temperature: 37°C
  Growth strain: DH5alpha
  Copy number: High Copy
Gene/Insert
  Cloning method: Restriction Enzyme
  Sequencing primers: 5′ T7 promoter; 3′ T7 terminator
Terms and licenses: Academic/Nonprofit Terms; Industry Terms: Not Available to Industry
How to cite: pDJSVT86 was a gift from Daniel Slade (Addgene plasmid # 108965 ; http://n2t.net/addgene:108965 ; RRID:Addgene_108965)
