[The description below was written by a language model from this plasmid's Addgene catalogue record and pLannotate feature annotations shown in this document.]
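Description:
pDJSVT86 is an empty bacterial expression backbone derived from pET-16b, built for producing periplasmic, outer membrane, or secreted proteins in E. coli. The original sequence between the NcoI and XhoI sites of pET-16b was removed and replaced with a new cassette. The sequenced plasmid is 5,762 nt. It replicates from a ColE1/pMB1-type origin and also retains the pBR322-derived rop gene and bom region. The catalogue lists it as high copy, although rop normally moderates copy number. Selection is by ampicillin through the β-lactamase gene and its native promoter. The scattered tetracycline-resistance fragments and the tet promoter are non-functional remnants of the pBR322 ancestry, split by the insertion of the expression cassette and lacI.

The expression cassette consists of a T7 promoter followed immediately by a lac operator, the efficient T7 gene 10 ribosome binding site, the coding sequence for the first 27 residues of E. coli OmpA, a 6His tag (annotated as a fragment of a longer His tag), the cloning region, and the T7 terminator. A short hit to a T7 gene 10-derived solubility tag lies between the His tag and the terminator; it is probably residual pET vector sequence rather than a designed fusion. The OmpA leader acts as a signal peptide that directs the nascent protein across the inner membrane. Because the His tag sits downstream of the leader, it should remain at the N terminus of the mature protein for affinity purification or detection. The plasmid-borne lacI gene supplies repressor, so transcription stays off until induction with IPTG in a host that provides T7 RNA polymerase. Genes of interest are inserted by restriction cloning. The associated publication used this toolbox to study a type Vd autotransporter phospholipase from Fusobacterium nucleatum.
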