Features (pLannotate 1.2.2; 20 found; start..end, strand, type, name):
     10..38      +  promoter       tet promoter: E. coli promoter for tetracycline efflux protein gene
     86..190     +  CDS            TcR (fragment): tetracycline efflux protein; tet; confers resistance to tetracycline
    213..260     -  terminator     T7 terminator: transcription terminator for bacteriophage T7 RNA polymerase
    268..317     -  CDS            SET1 (fragment): solubility-enhancement tag derived from T7 phage gene 10B
    345..363     -  CDS            9xHis (fragment): 9xHis affinity tag
    363..443     -  CDS            ompA (fragment): OMPA_ECOLI - Also known as con From Escherichia coli (strain K12).
    456..478     -  RBS            RBS: efficient ribosome binding site from bacteriophage T7 gene 10 (Olins and Rangwala, 1989)
    493..517     -  protein_bind   lac operator: The lac repressor binds to the lac operator to inhibit transcription in E. coli. This inhibition can be relieved by adding lactose or isopropyl-β-D-thiogalactopyranoside (IPTG). lac repressor encoded by lacI
    518..536     -  promoter       T7 promoter: promoter for bacteriophage T7 RNA polymerase
    558..837     +  CDS            TcR (fragment): tetracycline efflux protein; tet; confers resistance to tetracycline
    845..922     +  promoter       lacI promoter: lacI
    923..2005    +  CDS            lacI: lac repressor; lacI; The lac repressor binds to the lac operator to inhibit transcription in E. coli. This inhibition can be relieved by adding lactose or isopropyl-β-D-thiogalactopyranoside (IPTG).
   2018..2039    +  protein_bind   CAP binding site: CAP binding activates transcription in the presence of cAMP. E. coli catabolite activator protein
   2054..2678    +  CDS            TcR (fragment): tetracycline efflux protein; tet; confers resistance to tetracycline
   2920..3300    -  CDS            YPB1_ECOLX: Protein predicted: Swiss-Prot protein existence level 4. From Escherichia coli.
   3317..3508    +  CDS            rop: Rop protein, which maintains plasmids at low copy number; rop
   3610..3749    +  misc_feature   bom: basis of mobility region from pBR322
   3935..4523    -  rep_origin     ori: high-copy-number ColE1/pMB1/pBR322/pUC origin of replication
   4694..5554    -  CDS            AmpR: β-lactamase; bla; confers resistance to ampicillin, carbenicillin, and related antibiotics
   5555..5659    -  promoter       AmpR promoter: bla
>Addgene plasmid #108965 | pDJSVT86 | addgene full sequence | sequence record 211198 | Addgene NGS Result
TTCTCATGTTTGACAGCTTATCATCGATAAGCTTTAATGCGGTAGTTTATCACAGTTAAATTGCTAACGC
AGTCAGGCACCGTGTATGAAATCTAACAATGCGCTCATCGTCATCCTCGGCACCGTCACCCTGGATGCTG
TAGGCATAGGCTTGGTTATGCCGGTACTGCCGGGCCTCTTGCGGGATATCCGGATATAGTTCCTCCTTTC
AGCAAAAAACCCCTCAAGACCCGTTTAGAGGCCCCAAGGGGTTATGCTAGTTATTGCTCAGCGGTGGCAG
CAGCCAACTCAGCTTCCTTTCGGGCTTTGTTAGCAGCCGGATCCTCGAGGGTACCCGCGGCCGCGTGGTG
GTGGTGGTGGTGGGTGTTATCTTTCGGAGCGGCCTGCGCTACGGTAGCGAAACCAGCCAGTGCCACTGCA
ATCGCGATAGCTGTCTTTTTCATTCCCATGGTATATCTCCTTCTTAAAGTTAAACAAAATTATTTCTAGA
GGGGAATTGTTATCCGCTCACAATTCCCCTATAGTGAGTCGTATTAATTTCGCGGGATCGAGATCTCGAT
CCTCTACGCCGGACGCATCGTGGCCGGCATCACCGGCGCCACAGGTGCGGTTGCTGGCGCCTATATCGCC
GACATCACCGATGGGGAAGATCGGGCTCGCCACTTCGGGCTCATGAGCGCTTGTTTCGGCGTGGGTATGG
TGGCAGGCCCCGTGGCCGGGGGACTGTTGGGCGCCATCTCCTTGCATGCACCATTCCTTGCGGCGGCGGT
GCTCAACGGCCTCAACCTACTACTGGGCTGCTTCCTAATGCAGGAGTCGCATAAGGGAGAGCGTCGAGAT
CCCGGACACCATCGAATGGCGCAAAACCTTTCGCGGTATGGCATGATAGCGCCCGGAAGAGAGTCAATTC
AGGGTGGTGAATGTGAAACCAGTAACGTTATACGATGTCGCAGAGTATGCCGGTGTCTCTTATCAGACCG
TTTCCCGCGTGGTGAACCAGGCCAGCCACGTTTCTGCGAAAACGCGGGAAAAAGTGGAAGCGGCGATGGC
GGAGCTGAATTACATTCCCAACCGCGTGGCACAACAACTGGCGGGCAAACAGTCGTTGCTGATTGGCGTT
GCCACCTCCAGTCTGGCCCTGCACGCGCCGTCGCAAATTGTCGCGGCGATTAAATCTCGCGCCGATCAAC
TGGGTGCCAGCGTGGTGGTGTCGATGGTAGAACGAAGCGGCGTCGAAGCCTGTAAAGCGGCGGTGCACAA
TCTTCTCGCGCAACGCGTCAGTGGGCTGATCATTAACTATCCGCTGGATGACCAGGATGCCATTGCTGTG
GAAGCTGCCTGCACTAATGTTCCGGCGTTATTTCTTGATGTCTCTGACCAGACACCCATCAACAGTATTA
TTTTCTCCCATGAAGACGGTACGCGACTGGGCGTGGAGCATCTGGTCGCATTGGGTCACCAGCAAATCGC
GCTGTTAGCGGGCCCATTAAGTTCTGTCTCGGCGCGTCTGCGTCTGGCTGGCTGGCATAAATATCTCACT
CGCAATCAAATTCAGCCGATAGCGGAACGGGAAGGCGACTGGAGTGCCATGTCCGGTTTTCAACAAACCA
TGCAAATGCTGAATGAGGGCATCGTTCCCACTGCGATGCTGGTTGCCAACGATCAGATGGCGCTGGGCGC
AATGCGCGCCATTACCGAGTCCGGGCTGCGCGTTGGTGCGGATATCTCGGTAGTGGGATACGACGATACC
GAAGACAGCTCATGTTATATCCCGCCGTTAACCACCATCAAACAGGATTTTCGCCTGCTGGGGCAAACCA
GCGTGGACCGCTTGCTGCAACTCTCTCAGGGCCAGGCGGTGAAGGGCAATCAGCTGTTGCCCGTCTCACT
GGTGAAAAGAAAAACCACCCTGGCGCCCAATACGCAAACCGCCTCTCCCCGCGCGTTGGCCGATTCATTA
ATGCAGCTGGCACGACAGGTTTCCCGACTGGAAAGCGGGCAGTGAGCGCAACGCAATTAATGTAAGTTAG
CTCACTCATTAGGCACCGGGATCTCGACCGATGCCCTTGAGAGCCTTCAACCCAGTCAGCTCCTTCCGGT
GGGCGCGGGGCATGACTATCGTCGCCGCACTTATGACTGTCTTCTTTATCATGCAACTCGTAGGACAGGT
GCCGGCAGCGCTCTGGGTCATTTTCGGCGAGGACCGCTTTCGCTGGAGCGCGACGATGATCGGCCTGTCG
CTTGCGGTATTCGGAATCTTGCACGCCCTCGCTCAAGCCTTCGTCACTGGTCCCGCCACCAAACGTTTCG
GCGAGAAGCAGGCCATTATCGCCGGCATGGCGGCCGACGCGCTGGGCTACGTCTTGCTGGCGTTCGCGAC
GCGAGGCTGGATGGCCTTCCCCATTATGATTCTTCTCGCTTCCGGCGGCATCGGGATGCCCGCGTTGCAG
GCCATGCTGTCCAGGCAGGTAGATGACGACCATCAGGGACAGCTTCAAGGATCGCTCGCGGCTCTTACCA
GCCTAACTTCGATCATTGGACCGCTGATCGTCACGGCGATTTATGCCGCCTCGGCGAGCACATGGAACGG
GTTGGCATGGATTGTAGGCGCCGCCCTATACCTTGTCTGCCTCCCCGCGTTGCGTCGCGGTGCATGGAGC
CGGGCCACCTCGACCTGAATGGAAGCCGGCGGCACCTCGCTAACGGATTCACCACTCCAAGAATTGGAGC
CAATCAATTCTTGCGGAGAACTGTGAATGCGCAAACCAACCCTTGGCAGAACATATCCATCGCGTCCGCC
ATCTCCAGCAGCCGCACGCGGCGCATCTCGGGCAGCGTTGGGTCCTGGCCACGGGTGCGCATGATCGTGC
TCCTGTCGTTGAGGACCCGGCTAGGCTGGCGGGGTTGCCTTACTGGTTAGCAGAATGAATCACCGATACG
CGAGCGAACGTGAAGCGACTGCTGCTGCAAAACGTCTGCGACCTGAGCAACAACATGAATGGTCTTCGGT
TTCCGTGTTTCGTAAAGTCTGGAAACGCGGAAGTCAGCGCCCTGCACCATTATGTTCCGGATCTGCATCG
CAGGATGCTGCTGGCTACCCTGTGGAACACCTACATCTGTATTAACGAAGCGCTGGCATTGACCCTGAGT
GATTTTTCTCTGGTCCCGCCGCATCCATACCGCCAGTTGTTTACCCTCACAACGTTCCAGTAACCGGGCA
TGTTCATCATCAGTAACCCGTATCGTGAGCATCCTCTCTCGTTTCATCGGTATCATTACCCCCATGAACA
GAAATCCCCCTTACACGGAGGCATCAGTGACCAAACAGGAAAAAACCGCCCTTAACATGGCCCGCTTTAT
CAGAAGCCAGACATTAACGCTTCTGGAGAAACTCAACGAGCTGGACGCGGATGAACAGGCAGACATCTGT
GAATCGCTTCACGACCACGCTGATGAGCTTTACCGCAGCTGCCTCGCGCGTTTCGGTGATGACGGTGAAA
ACCTCTGACACATGCAGCTCCCGGAGACGGTCACAGCTTGTCTGTAAGCGGATGCCGGGAGCAGACAAGC
CCGTCAGGGCGCGTCAGCGGGTGTTGGCGGGTGTCGGGGCGCAGCCATGACCCAGTCACGTAGCGATAGC
GGAGTGTATACTGGCTTAACTATGCGGCATCAGAGCAGATTGTACTGAGAGTGCACCATTGCGGTGTGAA
ATACCGCACAGATGCGTAAGGAGAAAATACCGCATCAGGCGCTCTTCCGCTTCCTCGCTCACTGACTCGC
TGCGCTCGGTCGTTCGGCTGCGGCGAGCGGTATCAGCTCACTCAAAGGCGGTAATACGGTTATCCACAGA
ATCAGGGGATAACGCAGGAAAGAACATGTGAGCAAAAGGCCAGCAAAAGGCCAGGAACCGTAAAAAGGCC
GCGTTGCTGGCGTTTTTCCATAGGCTCCGCCCCCCTGACGAGCATCACAAAAATCGACGCTCAAGTCAGA
GGTGGCGAAACCCGACAGGACTATAAAGATACCAGGCGTTTCCCCCTGGAAGCTCCCTCGTGCGCTCTCC
TGTTCCGACCCTGCCGCTTACCGGATACCTGTCCGCCTTTCTCCCTTCGGGAAGCGTGGCGCTTTCTCAT
AGCTCACGCTGTAGGTATCTCAGTTCGGTGTAGGTCGTTCGCTCCAAGCTGGGCTGTGTGCACGAACCCC
CCGTTCAGCCCGACCGCTGCGCCTTATCCGGTAACTATCGTCTTGAGTCCAACCCGGTAAGACACGACTT
ATCGCCACTGGCAGCAGCCACTGGTAACAGGATTAGCAGAGCGAGGTATGTAGGCGGTGCTACAGAGTTC
TTGAAGTGGTGGCCTAACTACGGCTACACTAGAAGGACAGTATTTGGTATCTGCGCTCTGCTGAAGCCAG
TTACCTTCGGAAAAAGAGTTGGTAGCTCTTGATCCGGCAAACAAACCACCGCTGGTAGCGGTGGTTTTTT
TGTTTGCAAGCAGCAGATTACGCGCAGAAAAAAAGGATCTCAAGAAGATCCTTTGATCTTTTCTACGGGG
TCTGACGCTCAGTGGAACGAAAACTCACGTTAAGGGATTTTGGTCATGAGATTATCAAAAAGGATCTTCA
CCTAGATCCTTTTAAATTAAAAATGAAGTTTTAAATCAATCTAAAGTATATATGAGTAAACTTGGTCTGA
CAGTTACCAATGCTTAATCAGTGAGGCACCTATCTCAGCGATCTGTCTATTTCGTTCATCCATAGTTGCC
TGACTCCCCGTCGTGTAGATAACTACGATACGGGAGGGCTTACCATCTGGCCCCAGTGCTGCAATGATAC
CGCGAGACCCACGCTCACCGGCTCCAGATTTATCAGCAATAAACCAGCCAGCCGGAAGGGCCGAGCGCAG
AAGTGGTCCTGCAACTTTATCCGCCTCCATCCAGTCTATTAATTGTTGCCGGGAAGCTAGAGTAAGTAGT
TCGCCAGTTAATAGTTTGCGCAACGTTGTTGCCATTGCTGCAGGCATCGTGGTGTCACGCTCGTCGTTTG
GTATGGCTTCATTCAGCTCCGGTTCCCAACGATCAAGGCGAGTTACATGATCCCCCATGTTGTGCAAAAA
AGCGGTTAGCTCCTTCGGTCCTCCGATCGTTGTCAGAAGTAAGTTGGCCGCAGTGTTATCACTCATGGTT
ATGGCAGCACTGCATAATTCTCTTACTGTCATGCCATCCGTAAGATGCTTTTCTGTGACTGGTGAGTACT
CAACCAAGTCATTCTGAGAATAGTGTATGCGGCGACCGAGTTGCTCTTGCCCGGCGTCAACACGGGATAA
TACCGCGCCACATAGCAGAACTTTAAAAGTGCTCATCATTGGAAAACGTTCTTCGGGGCGAAAACTCTCA
AGGATCTTACCGCTGTTGAGATCCAGTTCGATGTAACCCACTCGTGCACCCAACTGATCTTCAGCATCTT
TTACTTTCACCAGCGTTTCTGGGTGAGCAAAAACAGGAAGGCAAAATGCCGCAAAAAAGGGAATAAGGGC
GACACGGAAATGTTGAATACTCATACTCTTCCTTTTTCAATATTATTGAAGCATTTATCAGGGTTATTGT
CTCATGAGCGGATACATATTTGAATGTATTTAGAAAAATAAACAAATAGGGGTTCCGCGCACATTTCCCC
GAAAAGTGCCACCTGACGTCTAAGAAACCATTATTATCATGACATTAACCTATAAAAATAGGCGTATCAC
GAGGCCCTTTCGTCTTCAAGAA
